>Addgene plasmid #149423 | pZS*11_4enh | depositor full sequence | sequence record 292039 | pZS*11_4enh sequence 5283 bps
TGTTCCAGATTATATTTTATGAATTTTTTTAACTGGAAAAGATAAGGCAATATCTCTTCACTAAAAACTA
ATTCTAATTTTTCGCTTGAGAACTTGGCATAGTTTGTCCACTGGAAAATCTCAAAGCCTTTAACCAAAGG
ATTCCTGATTTCCACAGTTCTCGTCATCAGCTCTCTGGTTGCTTTAGCTAATACACCATAAGCATTTTCC
CTACTGATGTTCATCATCTGAGCGTATTGGTTATAAGTGAACGATACCGTCCGTTCTTTCCTTGTAGGGT
TTTCAATCGTGGGGTTGAGTAGTGCCACACAGCATAAAATTAGCTTGGTTTCATGCTCCGTTAAGTCATA
GCGACTAATCGCTAGTTCATTTGCTTTGAAAACAACTAATTCAGACATACATCTCAATTGGTCTAGGTGA
TTTTAATCACTATACCAATTGAGATGGGCTAGTCAATGATAATTACTAGTCCTTTTCCCGGGAGATCTGG
GTATCTGTAAATTCTGCTAGACCTTTGCTGGAAAACTTGTAAATTCTGCTAGACCCTCTGTAAATTCCGC
TAGACCTTTGTGTGTTTTTTTTGTTTATATTCAAGTGGTTATAATTTATAGAATAAAGAAAGAATAAAAA
AAGATAAAAAGAATAGATCCCAGCCCTGTGTATAACTCACTACTTTAGTCAGTTCCGCAGTATTACAAAA
GGATGTCGCAAACGCTGTTTGCTCCTCTACAAAACAGACCTTAAAACCCTAAAGGCTTAAGTAGCACCCT
CGCAAGCTCGGGCAAATCGCTGAATATTCCTTTTGTCTCCGACCATCAGGCACCTGAGTCGCTGTCTTTT
TCGTGACATTCAGTTCGCTGCGCTCACGGCTCTGGCAGTGAATGGGGGTAAATGGCACTACAGGCGCCAC
ACTAACATCGAATGTACTTATCTCATTAGTTTAAATTATTGTTTGATCATGTTTAATCCTTATACTGTTG
TTAGTTTTTTCAGTTAGCTTAGTGGGCATCTTACACGTGGCATTATTATCCTATTGGTGGCTAATGATAA
GGTTAGCACACAAAACTTTTCAATCTTGTGTGGTTAATATGACTGCAAAGTTTATCATTTTCACAATCCA
ACAAACTGGTTCTAGGCAGTGGGGCGCCTTTTATGGATTCATGCAAGGAAACTACCCATAATACAAGAAA
AGCCCGTCACGGGCTTCTCAGGGCGTTTTATGGCGGGTCTGCTATGTGGTGCTATCTGACTTTTTGCTGT
TCAGCAGTTCCTGCCCTCTGATTTTCCAGTCTGACCACTTCGGATTATCCCGTGACAGGTCATTCAGACT
GGCTAATGCACCCAGTAAGGCAGCGGTATCATCAACAGGCTTACCCGTCTTACTGTCCCTAGTGCTTGGA
TTCTCACCAATAAAAAACGCCCGGCGGCAACCGAGCGTTCTGAACAAATCCAGATGGAGTTCTGAGGTCA
TTACTGGATCTATCAACAGGAGTCCAAGCGAGCTCAGATCTCTCTGCCGACAGTGGTCCCAAAGATGGAC
CCCCACCCACGAGGAGCATCGTGGAAAAAGAAGACGTTCCAACCACGTCTTCAAAGCAAGTGGATTGATG
TGACATCTCCACTGACGTAAGGGATGACGCACAATCCCACTATCCTTCGAGCTCGTAAACTTGGTCTGAC
AGTTACCAATGCTTAATCAGTGAGGCACCTATCTCAGCGATCTGTCTATTTCGTTCATCCATAGTTGCCT
GACTCCCCGTCGTGTAGATAACTACGATACGGGAGGGCTTACCATCTGGCCCCAGTGCTGCAATGATACC
GCGAGACCCACGCTCACCGGCTCCAGATTTATCAGCAATAAACCAGCCAGCCGGAAGGGCCGAGCGCAGA
AGTGGTCCTGCAACTTTATCCGCCTCCATCCAGTCTATTAATTGTTGCCGGGAAGCTAGAGTAAGTAGTT
CGCCAGTTAATAGTTTGCGCAACGTTGTTGCCATTGCTACAGGCATCGTGGTGTCACGCTCGTCGTTTGG
TATGGCTTCATTCAGCTCCGGTTCCCAACGATCAAGGCGAGTTACATGATCCCCCATGTTGTGCAAAAAA
GCGGTTAGCTCCTTCGGTCCTCCGATCGTTGTCAGAAGTAAGTTGGCCGCAGTGTTATCACTCATGGTTA
TGGCAGCACTGCATAATTCTCTTACTGTCATGCCATCCGTAAGATGCTTTTCTGTGACTGGTGAGTACTC
AACCAAGTCATTCTGAGAATAGTGTATGCGGCGACCGAGTTGCTCTTGCCCGGCGTCAATACGGGATAAT
ACCGCGCCACATAGCAGAACTTTAAAAGTGCTCATCATTGGAAAACGTTCTTCGGGGCGAAAACTCTCAA
GGATCTTACCGCTGTTGAGATCCAGTTCGATGTAACCCACTCGTGCACCCAACTGATCTTCAGCATCTTT
TACTTTCACCAGCGTTTCTGGGTGAGCAAAAACAGGAAGGCAAAATGCCGCAAAAAAGGGAATAAGGGCG
ACACGGAAATGTTGAATACTCATACTCTTCCTTTTTCAATATTATTGAAGCATTTATCAGGGTTATTGTC
TCATGAGCGGATACATATTTGAATGTATTTAGAAAAATAAACAAATAGGGGTTCCGCGCACATTTCCCCG
AAAAGTGCCACCTGACGTCCAACATATGGCACCGGAGGCTTTCGTCTTCACCTCGAGATCGAATTTGTTG
GGCAAGCGCCCAGTGTGATGTACGTTGGGAAAACTTGCAAGAGGATGCGACCAAATGAACTGGTAAACCA
TCCCGTGAGCGTGGCCTACACATTTTAAGCCAGCGGACTCTTTCGACTTGTCTTACAAAAGCTGGTCCAG
TCACGAGCCTTAGCCCTAACCATAGCCACAAGTACATCTCATCCATTTAAGGCCTCTGCGTGCACCAATG
GCATCCAAGCTGCAGATTTCTTTTCACCACCGTCTCTCTTGTCAGCTCGAGTCCCTATCAGTGATAGAGA
TTGACATCCCTATCAGTGATAGAGATACTGAGCACATCAGCAGGACGCACTGACCGAATTCAATAATTTT
GTTTAACTTTAAGAAGGAGATGGTACCATGAGCAAAGGTGAAGAACTGTTCACCGGCGTTGTGCCAATTC
TGGTTGAGCTGGATGGTGACGTGAATGGCCACAAATTTTCCGTGTCTGGTGAAGGCGAGGGTGATGCTAC
TTATGGCAAACTGACTCTGAAACTGATCTGTACCACCGGCAAACTGCCTGTTCCATGGCCAACTCTGGTC
ACTACTCTGGGTTACGGCCTGATGTGTTTTGCGCGTTACCCGGATCACATGAAACAGCATGACTTCTTCA
AATCTGCCATGCCGGAAGGCTATGTCCAAGAACGTACGATCTTTTTCAAGGACGACGGCAACTATAAAAC
CCGTGCCGAAGTTAAATTCGAGGGTGACACCCTGGTTAACCGCATCGAACTGAAAGGCATTGACTTCAAA
GAGGACGGCAACATTCTGGGTCACAAGCTGGAATACAACTACAACTCCCACAACGTTTACATTACTGCTG
ACAAGCAGAAAAACGGCATCAAAGCAAACTTCAAGATCCGTCACAACATTGAAGATGGTGGCGTACAGCT
GGCAGATCACTACCAGCAGAACACTCCAATCGGTGATGGCCCAGTACTGCTGCCAGATAACCATTACCTG
TCCTACCAGAGCAAACTGTCTAAAGACCCGAACGAAAAACGTGACCACATGGTACTGCTGGAATTTGTTA
CCGCGGCAGGCATTACCCACGGTATGGACGAACTGTATAAATAGAAGCTTAATTAGCTGAGTCTAGACTG
CCATAATGTCACAATTTTTCTCAAATCTTGTGGCTCTCAAACACTGTATAAAACACGACAAATGTGGACC
CAAAATATATACCTTACACTTCTGAGTTAGAGAAGCAGAGCCCCATAATTAAGCCTATTTTATGAAAAAA
ATAATATTATGTTGAGTCATATATCCATAAGAATCCCCACAGTCACACATGGAAGAGCAGCATTGGATAC
AAATGATATGAAGATTTTGATCCATGAACGGATTTCTAGAGGCATCAAATAAAACGAAAGGCTCAGTCGA
AAGACTGGGCCTTTCGTTTTATCTGTTGTTTGTCGGTGAACGCTCTCCTGAGTAGGACAAATCCGCCGCC
CTAGACCTAGGGTACGGGTTTTGCTGCCCGCAAACGGGCTGTTCTGGTGTTGCTAGTTTGTTATCAGAAT
CGCAGATCCGGCTTCAGCCGGTTTTGCCGGCTGAAAGCGCTATTTCTTCCAGAATTGCCATGATTTTTTC
CCCACGGGAGGCGTCACTGGCTCCCGTGTTGTCGGCAGCTTTGATTCGATAAGCAGCATCGCCTGTTTCA
GGCTGTCTATGTGTGACTGTTGAGCTGTAACAAGTTGTCTCAGGTGTTCAATTTCATGTTCTAGTTGCTT
TGTTTTACTGGTTTCACCTGTTCTATTAGGTGTTACATGCTGTTCATCTGTTACATTGTCGATCTGTTCA
TGGTGAACAGCTTTGAATGCACCAAAAACTCGTAAAAGCTCTGATGTATCTATCTTTTTTACACCGTTTT
CATCTGTGCATATGGACAGTTTTCCCTTTGATATGTAACGGTGAACAGTTGTTCTACTTTTGTTTGTTAG
TCTTGATGCTTCACTGATAGATACAAGAGCCATAAGAACCTCAGATCCTTCCGTATTTAGCCAGTATGTT
CTCTAGTGTGGTTCGTTGTTTTTGCGTGAGCCATGAGAACGAACCATTGAGATCATACTTACTTTGCATG
TCACTCAAAAATTTTGCCTCAAAACTGGTGAGCTGAATTTTTGCAGTTAAAGCATCGTGTAGTGTTTTTC
TTAGTCCGTTATGTAGGTAGGAATCTGATGTAATGGTTGTTGGTATTTTGTCACCATTCATTTTTATCTG
GTTGTTCTCAAGTTCGGTTACGAGATCCATTTGTCTATCTAGTTCAACTTGGAAAATCAACGTATCAGTC
GGGCGGCCTCGCTTATCAACCACCAATTTCATATTGCTGTAAGTGTTTAAATCTTTACTTATTGGTTTCA
AAACCCATTGGTTAAGCCTTTTAAACTCATGGTAGTTATTTTCAAGCATTAACATGAACTTAAATTCATC
AAGGCTAATCTCTATATTTGCCTTGTGAGTTTTCTTTTGTGTTAGTTCTTTTAATAACCACTCATAAATC
CTCATAGAGTATTTGTTTTCAAAAGACTTAACA
Features (pLannotate 1.2.2; 10 found; start..end, strand, type, name):
    446..668     -  rep_origin     pSC101 ori: low-copy replication origin that requires the Rep101 protein
   1400..1494    -  terminator     lambda t0 terminator: transcription terminator from phage lambda
   1506..1659    +  promoter       CaMV 35S promoter (fragment): strong constitutive promoter from cauliflower mosaic virus
   1683..2543    -  CDS            AmpR: β-lactamase; bla; confers resistance to ampicillin, carbenicillin, and related antibiotics
   2544..2648    -  promoter       AmpR promoter: bla
   2992..3065    +  promoter       PLtetO-1 promoter: modified phage lambda PL promoter with tet operator sites (Lutz and Bujard, 1997)
   3078..3100    +  RBS            RBS: efficient ribosome binding site from bacteriophage T7 gene 10 (Olins and Rangwala, 1989)
   3111..3821    +  CDS            mVenus-Q69M: mVenus-Q69M is a basic (constitutively fluorescent) yellow fluorescent protein published in 2010, derived from Aequorea victoria. It is reported to be a very rapidly-maturing monomer.
   4106..4192    +  terminator     rrnB T1 terminator: Escherichia coli rrnB; transcription terminator T1 from the E. coli rrnB gene
   4731..398     -  CDS            Rep101 (across the origin): RepA protein needed for replication with the pSC101 origin; rep101
