>Addgene plasmid #149423 | pZS*11_4enh | addgene full sequence | sequence record 304730 | Addgene NGS Result
CATGTTTAATCCTTATACTGTTGTTAGTTTTTTCAGTTAGCTTAGTGGGCATCTTACACGTGGCATTATT
ATCCTATTGGTGGCTAATGATAAGGTTAGCACACAAAACTTTTCAATCTTGTGTGGTTAATATGACTGCA
AAGTTTATCATTTTCACAATCCAACAAACTGGTTCTAGGCAGTGGGGCGCCTTTTATGGATTCATGCAAG
GAAACTACCCATAATACAAGAAAAGCCCGTCACGGGCTTCTCAGGGCGTTTTATGGCGGGTCTGCTATGT
GGTGCTATCTGACTTTTTGCTGTTCAGCAGTTCCTGCCCTCTGATTTTCCAGTCTGACCACTTCGGATTA
TCCCGTGACAGGTCATTCAGACTGGCTAATGCACCCAGTAAGGCAGCGGTATCATCAACAGGCTTACCCG
TCTTACTGTCCCTAGTGCTTGGATTCTCACCAATAAAAAACGCCCGGCGGCAACCGAGCGTTCTGAACAA
ATCCAGATGGAGTTCTGAGGTCATTACTGGATCTATCAACAGGAGTCCAAGCGAGCTCAGATCTCTCTGC
CGACAGTGGTCCCAAAGATGGACCCCCACCCACGAGGAGCATCGTGGAAAAAGAAGACGTTCCAACCACG
TCTTCAAAGCAAGTGGATTGATGTGACATCTCCACTGACGTAAGGGATGACGCACAATCCCACTATCCTT
CGAGCTCGTAAACTTGGTCTGACAGTTACCAATGCTTAATCAGTGAGGCACCTATCTCAGCGATCTGTCT
ATTTCGTTCATCCATAGTTGCCTGACTCCCCGTCGTGTAGATAACTACGATACGGGAGGGCTTACCATCT
GGCCCCAGTGCTGCAATGATACCGCGAGACCCACGCTCACCGGCTCCAGATTTATCAGCAATAAACCAGC
CAGCCGGAAGGGCCGAGCGCAGAAGTGGTCCTGCAACTTTATCCGCCTCCATCCAGTCTATTAATTGTTG
CCGGGAAGCTAGAGTAAGTAGTTCGCCAGTTAATAGTTTGCGCAACGTTGTTGCCATTGCTACAGGCATC
GTGGTGTCACGCTCGTCGTTTGGTATGGCTTCATTCAGCTCCGGTTCCCAACGATCAAGGCGAGTTACAT
GATCCCCCATGTTGTGCAAAAAAGCGGTTAGCTCCTTCGGTCCTCCGATCGTTGTCAGAAGTAAGTTGGC
CGCAGTGTTATCACTCATGGTTATGGCAGCACTGCATAATTCTCTTACTGTCATGCCATCCGTAAGATGC
TTTTCTGTGACTGGTGAGTACTCAACCAAGTCATTCTGAGAATAGTGTATGCGGCGACCGAGTTGCTCTT
GCCCGGCGTCAATACGGGATAATACCGCGCCACATAGCAGAACTTTAAAAGTGCTCATCATTGGAAAACG
TTCTTCGGGGCGAAAACTCTCAAGGATCTTACCGCTGTTGAGATCCAGTTCGATGTAACCCACTCGTGCA
CCCAACTGATCTTCAGCATCTTTTACTTTCACCAGCGTTTCTGGGTGAGCAAAAACAGGAAGGCAAAATG
CCGCAAAAAAGGGAATAAGGGCGACACGGAAATGTTGAATACTCATACTCTTCCTTTTTCAATATTATTG
AAGCATTTATCAGGGTTATTGTCTCATGAGCGGATACATATTTGAATGTATTTAGAAAAATAAACAAATA
GGGGTTCCGCGCACATTTCCCCGAAAAGTGCCACCTGACGTCCAACATATGGCACCGGAGGCTTTCGTCT
TCACCTCGAGATCGAATTTGTTGGGCAAGCGCCCAGTGTGATGTACGTTGGGAAAACTTGCAAGAGGATG
CGACCAAATGAACTGGTAAACCATCCCGTGAGCGTGGCCTACACATTTTAAGCCAGCGGACTCTTTCGAC
TTGTCTTACAAAAGCTGGTCCAGTCACGAGCCTTAGCCCTAACCATAGCCACAAGTACATCTCATCCATT
TAAGGCCTCTGCGTGCACCAATGGCATCCAAGCTGCAGATTTCTTTTCACCACCGTCTCTCTTGTCAGCT
CGAGTCCCTATCAGTGATAGAGATTGACATCCCTATCAGTGATAGAGATACTGAGCACATCAGCAGGACG
CACTGACCGAATTCAATAATTTTGTTTAACTTTAAGAAGGAGATGGTACCATGAGCAAAGGTGAAGAACT
GTTCACCGGCGTTGTGCCAATTCTGGTTGAGCTGGATGGTGACGTGAATGGCCACAAATTTTCCGTGTCT
GGTGAAGGCGAGGGTGATGCTACTTATGGCAAACTGACTCTGAAACTGATCTGTACCACCGGCAAACTGC
CTGTTCCATGGCCAACTCTGGTCACTACTCTGGGTTACGGCCTGATGTGTTTTGCGCGTTACCCGGATCA
CATGAAACAGCATGACTTCTTCAAATCTGCCATGCCGGAAGGCTATGTCCAAGAACGTACGATCTTTTTC
AAGGACGACGGCAACTATAAAACCCGTGCCGAAGTTAAATTCGAGGGTGACACCCTGGTTAACCGCATCG
AACTGAAAGGCATTGACTTCAAAGAGGACGGCAACATTCTGGGTCACAAGCTGGAATACAACTACAACTC
CCACAACGTTTACATTACTGCTGACAAGCAGAAAAACGGCATCAAAGCAAACTTCAAGATCCGTCACAAC
ATTGAAGATGGTGGCGTACAGCTGGCAGATCACTACCAGCAGAACACTCCAATCGGTGATGGCCCAGTAC
TGCTGCCAGATAACCATTACCTGTCCTACCAGAGCAAACTGTCTAAAGACCCGAACGAAAAACGTGACCA
CATGGTACTGCTGGAATTTGTTACCGCGGCAGGCATTACCCACGGTATGGACGAACTGTATAAATAGAAG
CTTAATTAGCTGAGTCTAGACTGCCATAATGTCACAATTTTTCTCAAATCTTGTGGCTCTCAAACACTGT
ATAAAACACGACAAATGTGGACCCAAAATATATACCTTACACTTCTGAGTTAGAGAAGCAGAGCCCCATA
ATTAAGCCTATTTTATGAAAAAAATAATATTATGTTGAGTCATATATCCATAAGAATCCCCACAGTCACA
CATGGAAGAGCAGCATTGGATACAAATGATATGAAGATTTTGATCCATGAACGGATTTCTAGAGGCATCA
AATAAAACGAAAGGCTCAGTCGAAAGACTGGGCCTTTCGTTTTATCTGTTGTTTGTCGGTGAACGCTCTC
CTGAGTAGGACAAATCCGCCGCCCTAGACCTAGGGTACGGGTTTTGCTGCCCGCAAACGGGCTGTTCTGG
TGTTGCTAGTTTGTTATCAGAATCGCAGATCCGGCTTCAGCCGGTTTGCCGGCTGAAAGCGCTATTTCTT
CCAGAATTGCCATGATTTTTTCCCCACGGGAGGCGTCACTGGCTCCCGTGTTGTCGGCAGCTTTGATTCG
ATAAGCAGCATCGCCTGTTTCAGGCTGTCTATGTGTGACTGTTGAGCTGTAACAAGTTGTCTCAGGTGTT
CAATTTCATGTTCTAGTTGCTTTGTTTTACTGGTTTCACCTGTTCTATTAGGTGTTACATGCTGTTCATC
TGTTACATTGTCGATCTGTTCATGGTGAACAGCTTTGAATGCACCAAAAACTCGTAAAAGCTCTGATGTA
TCTATCTTTTTTACACCGTTTTCATCTGTGCATATGGACAGTTTTCCCTTTGATATGTAACGGTGAACAG
TTGTTCTACTTTTGTTTGTTAGTCTTGATGCTTCACTGATAGATACAAGAGCCATAAGAACCTCAGATCC
TTCCGTATTTAGCCAGTATGTTCTCTAGTGTGGTTCGTTGTTTTTGCGTGAGCCATGAGAACGAACCATT
GAGATCATACTTACTTTGCATGTCACTCAAAAATTTTGCCTCAAAACTGGTGAGCTGAATTTTTGCAGTT
AAAGCATCGTGTAGTGTTTTTCTTAGTCCGTTATGTAGGTAGGAATCTGATGTAATGGTTGTTGGTATTT
TGTCACCATTCATTTTTATCTGGTTGTTCTCAAGTTCGGTTACGAGATCCATTTGTCTATCTAGTTCAAC
TTGGAAAATCAACGTATCAGTCGGGCGGCCTCGCTTATCAACCACCAATTTCATATTGCTGTAAGTGTTT
AAATCTTTACTTATTGGTTTCAAAACCCATTGGTTAAGCCTTTTAAACTCATGGTAGTTATTTTCAAGCA
TTAACATGAACTTAAATTCATCAAGGCTAATCTCTATATTTGCCTTGTGAGTTTTCTTTTGTGTTAGTTC
TTTTAATAACCACTCATAAATCCTCATAGAGTATTTGTTTTCAAAAGACTTAACATGTTCCAGATTATAT
TTTATGAATTTTTTTAACTGGAAAAGATAAGGCAATATCTCTTCACTAAAAACTAATTCTAATTTTTCGC
TTGAGAACTTGGCATAGTTTGTCCACTGGAAAATCTCAAAGCCTTTAACCAAAGGATTCCTGATTTCCAC
AGTTCTCGTCATCAGCTCTCTGGTTGCTTTAGCTAATACACCATAAGCATTTTCCCTACTGATGTTCATC
ATCTGAGCGTATTGGTTATAAGTGAACGATACCGTCCGTTCTTTCCTTGTAGGGTTTTCAATCGTGGGGT
TGAGTAGTGCCACACAGCATAAAATTAGCTTGGTTTCATGCTCCGTTAAGTCATAGCGACTAATCGCTAG
TTCATTTGCTTTGAAAACAACTAATTCAGACATACATCTCAATTGGTCTAGGTGATTTTAATCACTATAC
CAATTGAGATGGGCTAGTCAATGATAATTACTAGTCCTTTTCCCGGGAGATCTGGGTATCTGTAAATTCT
GCTAGACCTTTGCTGGAAAACTTGTAAATTCTGCTAGACCCTCTGTAAATTCCGCTAGACCTTTGTGTGT
TTTTTTTGTTTATATTCAAGTGGTTATAATTTATAGAATAAAGAAAGAATAAAAAAAGATAAAAAGAATA
GATCCCAGCCCTGTGTATAACTCACTACTTTAGTCAGTTCCGCAGTATTACAAAAGGATGTCGCAAACGC
TGTTTGCTCCTCTACAAAACAGACCTTAAAACCCTAAAGGCTTAAGTAGCACCCTCGCAAGCTCGGGCAA
ATCGCTGAATATTCCTTTTGTCTCCGACCATCAGGCACCTGAGTCGCTGTCTTTTTCGTGACATTCAGTT
CGCTGCGCTCACGGCTCTGGCAGTGAATGGGGGTAAATGGCACTACAGGCGCCACACTAACATCGAATGT
ACTTATCTCATTAGTTTAAATTATTGTTTGAT
Features (pLannotate 1.2.2; 10 found; start..end, strand, type, name):
    443..537     -  terminator     lambda t0 terminator: transcription terminator from phage lambda
    549..702     +  promoter       CaMV 35S promoter (fragment): strong constitutive promoter from cauliflower mosaic virus
    726..1586    -  CDS            AmpR: β-lactamase; bla; confers resistance to ampicillin, carbenicillin, and related antibiotics
   1587..1691    -  promoter       AmpR promoter: bla
   2035..2108    +  promoter       PLtetO-1 promoter: modified phage lambda PL promoter with tet operator sites (Lutz and Bujard, 1997)
   2121..2143    +  RBS            RBS: efficient ribosome binding site from bacteriophage T7 gene 10 (Olins and Rangwala, 1989)
   2154..2864    +  CDS            mVenus-Q69M: mVenus-Q69M is a basic (constitutively fluorescent) yellow fluorescent protein published in 2010, derived from Aequorea victoria. It is reported to be a very rapidly-maturing monomer.
   3149..3235    +  terminator     rrnB T1 terminator: Escherichia coli rrnB; transcription terminator T1 from the E. coli rrnB gene
   3773..4723    -  CDS            Rep101: RepA protein needed for replication with the pSC101 origin; rep101
   4771..4993    -  rep_origin     pSC101 ori: low-copy replication origin that requires the Rep101 protein
