[The description below was written by a language model from this plasmid's Addgene catalogue record and pLannotate feature annotations shown in this document.]
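Description:
pZS*11_4enh is a low-copy bacterial plasmid of about 5.3 kb built on the pZS*11-yfp0 backbone. It serves as a carrier for four well-characterised plant transcriptional enhancers. It replicates in E. coli from the pSC101 origin, which depends on the plasmid-encoded Rep101 (RepA) protein, and is selected with ampicillin through a β-lactamase gene driven by its own bla promoter. The backbone also retains a bacterial reporter cassette: a PLtetO-1 promoter (phage lambda PL with tet operator sites), a T7 gene 10 ribosome binding site, a yellow fluorescent protein coding sequence annotated as an mVenus variant, and a downstream rrnB T1 terminator. A lambda t0 terminator is also present.

The payload consists of the 35S core enhancer from cauliflower mosaic virus (153 bp), the AB80 (247 bp) and rbcS-E9 (234 bp) enhancers from pea, and the Cab-1 enhancer from wheat (268 bp). The Cab-1 entry is recorded with a T120>A change. Automated annotation recognises only the 35S element, labelled as a CaMV 35S promoter fragment and lying between the lambda t0 terminator and the ampicillin resistance gene. The other three enhancers are not annotated, so their positions and orientations cannot be read from the feature tables. The two sequence records, one from the depositor and one from repository sequencing, show the same features in the same order with different start points and differ by one nucleotide in length.

Although catalogued as a bacterial expression vector, the stated purpose is simply to harbour the four enhancers. The associated publication concerns the identification of plant enhancers and their constituent elements by STARR-seq in tobacco leaves. The record does not say how this plasmid was used in that work.
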