Addgene plasmid #149423: pZS*11_4enh
Purpose: Plasmid harboring four plant enhancers (35S, AB80, Cab-1, and rbcS-E9).
Depositing lab: Stan Fields. Depositing organization: University of Washington. Publication: Identification of Plant Enhancers and Their Constituent Elements by STARR-seq in Tobacco Leaves. Jores T, Tonnies J, Dorrity MW, Cuperus J, Fields S, Queitsch C. Plant Cell. 2020 May 14. pii: tpc.20.00155. doi: 10.1105/tpc.20.00155. PubMed 32409318.
Backbone
  Vector backbone: pZS*11-yfp0
  Backbone manufacturer: Subramaniam, Pan, and Cluzel, 2013
  Backbone size w/o insert (bp): 4357
  Total vector size (bp): 5283
  Vector type: Bacterial Expression
Growth in bacteria
  Bacterial resistance: Ampicillin, 100 μg/mL
  Growth temperature: 37°C
  Growth strain: DH5alpha
  Copy number: Low Copy
Gene/Insert 1
  Gene/Insert name: rbcS-E9 enhancer
  Species: Pisum sativum
  Insert size (bp): 234
  GenBank ID: X00806
Gene/Insert 2
  Gene/Insert name: 35S core enhancer
  Species: Cauliflower mosaic virus
  Insert size (bp): 153
  GenBank ID: V00141
Gene/Insert 3
  Gene/Insert name: Cab-1 enhancer
  Species: Triticum aestivum
  Insert size (bp): 268
  GenBank ID: X05823
  Tag / fusion protein: T120>A
Gene/Insert 4
  Gene/Insert name: AB80 enhancer
  Species: Pisum sativum
  Insert size (bp): 247
  GenBank ID: X03074
Terms and licenses: Academic/Nonprofit Terms; Industry Terms: Not Available to Industry
How to cite: pZS*11_4enh was a gift from Stan Fields (Addgene plasmid # 149423 ; http://n2t.net/addgene:149423 ; RRID:Addgene_149423)
